Addgene plasmid #157642: pDH007
Purpose: sMHT-113 fused to CheA and CheY
Depositing lab: Jonathan Silberg. Depositing organization: Rice University. Publication: A Split Methyl Halide Transferase AND Gate That Reports by Synthesizing an Indicator Gas. Fulk EM, Huh D, Atkinson JT, Lie M, Masiello CA, Silberg JJ. ACS Synth Biol. 2020 Nov 20;9(11):3104-3113. doi: 10.1021/acssynbio.0c00355. Epub 2020 Oct 26. PubMed 33104325.
Backbone
  Vector backbone: pET28b
  Total vector size (bp): 7722
  Vector type: Bacterial Expression
Growth in bacteria
  Bacterial resistance: Kanamycin, 50 μg/mL
  Growth temperature: 37°C
  Growth strain: DH5alpha
  Copy number: Low Copy
Gene/Insert 1
  Gene/Insert name: sMHT(1-113) -CheA
Gene/Insert 2
  Gene/Insert name: CheY-sMHT(114-23)
Terms and licenses: Academic/Nonprofit Terms; Industry Terms: Not Available to Industry
How to cite: pDH007 was a gift from Jonathan Silberg (Addgene plasmid # 157642 ; http://n2t.net/addgene:157642 ; RRID:Addgene_157642)
