[The description below was written by a language model from this plasmid's Addgene catalogue record and pLannotate feature annotations shown in this document.]
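Description:
pDH007 is a bacterial expression plasmid built on the pET28b backbone (about 7.7 kb) that encodes the two halves of a split methyl halide transferase (sMHT), each fused to one member of an interacting protein pair. It is propagated in E. coli under kanamycin selection. The backbone carries a ColE1/pBR322-type origin together with rop and bom, consistent with the low copy number recorded, as well as an f1 origin and a lacI repressor gene with its own promoter.

The payload consists of two separate T7 promoter/lac operator/gene 10 RBS units, so both fragments are expressed by T7 RNA polymerase and can be induced with IPTG. The first unit encodes the N-terminal MHT fragment (residues 1–113), preceded by the pET28 leader with a thrombin site and T7 tag, and fused at its C-terminus to a fragment of CheA that the annotation matches to Thermotoga maritima. The second unit encodes T. maritima CheY fused to the C-terminal MHT fragment starting at residue 114, followed by a His tag remnant and the T7 terminator. The MHT portions are annotated only by similarity to Arabidopsis HOL1/HOL2 methyltransferases, and the record does not state the actual source organism of the enzyme. A second kanamycin resistance cassette, preceded by a fragment of a J23119-type constitutive promoter, sits between the two expression units, in addition to the backbone KanR.

In this design, CheA–CheY binding would be expected to bring the two fragments together and restore enzyme activity. The associated work describes a split-MHT AND gate that reports by producing an indicator gas.
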