Features (pLannotate 1.2.2; 30 found; start..end, strand, type, name):
     11..60      +  CDS            SET1 (fragment): solubility-enhancement tag derived from T7 phage gene 10B
     68..115     +  terminator     T7 terminator: transcription terminator for bacteriophage T7 RNA polymerase
    152..580     +  rep_origin     f1 ori (sequence partly withheld): f1 bacteriophage origin of replication; arrow indicates direction of (+) strand synthesis
    633..690     +  promoter       AmpR promoter (fragment): bla
    699..1514    -  CDS            KanR: aminoglycoside phosphotransferase; aph(3')-Ia; confers resistance to kanamycin in bacteria or G418 (Geneticin®) in eukaryotes
   1636..2224    +  rep_origin     ori: high-copy-number ColE1/pMB1/pBR322/pUC origin of replication
   2410..2549    -  misc_feature   bom: basis of mobility region from pBR322
   2651..2842    -  CDS            rop: Rop protein, which maintains plasmids at low copy number; rop
   2859..3239    +  CDS            YPB1_ECOLX: Protein predicted: Swiss-Prot protein existence level 4. From Escherichia coli.
   3311..3602    -  CDS            TcR (fragment): tetracycline efflux protein; tet; confers resistance to tetracycline
   3617..3638    -  protein_bind   CAP binding site: CAP binding activates transcription in the presence of cAMP. E. coli catabolite activator protein
   3651..4733    -  CDS            lacI: lac repressor; lacI; The lac repressor binds to the lac operator to inhibit transcription in E. coli. This inhibition can be relieved by adding lactose or isopropyl-β-D-thiogalactopyranoside (IPTG).
   4734..4811    -  promoter       lacI promoter: lacI
   4819..5098    -  CDS            TcR (fragment): tetracycline efflux protein; tet; confers resistance to tetracycline
   5120..5138    +  promoter       T7 promoter: promoter for bacteriophage T7 RNA polymerase
   5139..5163    +  protein_bind   lac operator: The lac repressor binds to the lac operator to inhibit transcription in E. coli. This inhibition can be relieved by adding lactose or isopropyl-β-D-thiogalactopyranoside (IPTG). lac repressor encoded by lacI
   5178..5200    +  RBS            RBS: efficient ribosome binding site from bacteriophage T7 gene 10 (Olins and Rangwala, 1989)
   5219..5235    +  CDS            capTEV™ (fragment): composite tag for in vivo biotinylation, TEV protease cleavage, and 6xHis tagging
   5246..5263    +  CDS            thrombin site: thrombin recognition and cleavage site
   5267..5299    +  CDS            T7 tag (gene 10 leader): leader peptide from bacteriophage T7 gene 10 promotes efficient translation in E. coli
   5360..5653    +  CDS            HOL1 (fragment): HOL1_ARATH - Experimental evidence at protein level: Swiss-Prot protein existence level 1. S-adenosyl-L-methionine-dependent methyltransferase. Involved in glucosinolate metabolism and defense against phytopathogens. Highly reactive to thiocyanate (NCS(-)) derived from myrosinase-mediated hydrolysis of glucosinolates upon tissue damage. From Arabidopsis thaliana (Mouse-ear cress).
   5693..5962    +  CDS            cheA (fragment): CHEA_THEMA - Experimental evidence at protein level: Swiss-Prot protein existence level 1. Involved in the transmission of sensory signals from the chemoreceptors to the flagellar motors. CheA is autophosphorylated; it can transfer its phosphate group to either CheB or CheY (By similarity). From Thermotoga maritima (strain ATCC 43589 / DSM 3109 / JCM 10099 / NBRC 100826 / MSB8).
   5975..5995    +  promoter       J23119(SpeI) promoter (fragment): bacterial promoter (Registry of Standard Biological Parts BBa J23119) modified to end with an SpeI site
   6019..6833    +  CDS            KanR (fragment): aminoglycoside phosphotransferase; aph(3')-Ia; confers resistance to kanamycin in bacteria or G418 (Geneticin®) in eukaryotes
   6841..6859    +  promoter       T7 promoter: promoter for bacteriophage T7 RNA polymerase
   6860..6884    +  protein_bind   lac operator: The lac repressor binds to the lac operator to inhibit transcription in E. coli. This inhibition can be relieved by adding lactose or isopropyl-β-D-thiogalactopyranoside (IPTG). lac repressor encoded by lacI
   6899..6921    +  RBS            RBS: efficient ribosome binding site from bacteriophage T7 gene 10 (Olins and Rangwala, 1989)
   6929..7288    +  CDS            cheY: CHEY_THEMA - Experimental evidence at protein level: Swiss-Prot protein existence level 1. Involved in the transmission of sensory signals from the chemoreceptors to the flagellar motors. CheY seems to regulate the clockwise (CW) rotation (By similarity). From Thermotoga maritima (strain ATCC 43589 / DSM 3109 / JCM 10099 / NBRC 100826 / MSB8).
   7346..7681    +  CDS            HOL2 (fragment): HOL2_ARATH - Experimental evidence at protein level: Swiss-Prot protein existence level 1. S-adenosyl-L-methionine-dependent methyltransferase. Involved in glucosinolate metabolism and defense against phytopathogens (By similarity). From Arabidopsis thaliana (Mouse-ear cress).
   7701..1       +  CDS            9xHis (fragment) (across the origin): 9xHis affinity tag
>Addgene plasmid #157642 | pDH007 | addgene full sequence | sequence record 326038 | Addgene NGS Result
CTGAGATCCGGCTGCTAACAAAGCCCGAAAGGAAGCTGAGTTGGCTGCTGCCACCGCTGAGCAATAACTA
GCATAACCCCTTGGGGCCTCTAAACGGGTCTTGAGGGGTTTTTTGCTGAAAGGAGGAACTATATCCGGAT
TGGCGAATGGG
[124 nt withheld, positions 152-275]
C
[91 nt withheld, positions 277-367]
A
[49 nt withheld, positions 369-417]
CCTTTGACGTTGGAGTCCACGTTCTTT
[37 nt withheld, positions 445-481]
ACCCTATCTCGGTCTATTCTTTTGATTTATAAGGGATTTTGCCGATTTCGGCCTATTGGTTAAAAAATGA
GCTGATTTAACAAAAATTTAACGCGAATTTTAACAAAATATTAACGCTTACAATTTAGGTGGCACTTTTC
GGGGAAATGTGCGCGGAACCCCTATTTGTTTATTTTTCTAAATACATTCAAATATGTATCCGCTCATGAA
TTAATTCTTAGAAAAACTCATCGAGCATCAAATGAAACTGCAATTTATTCATATCAGGATTATCAATACC
ATATTTTTGAAAAAGCCGTTTCTGTAATGAAGGAGAAAACTCACCGAGGCAGTTCCATAGGATGGCAAGA
TCCTGGTATCGGTCTGCGATTCCGACTCGTCCAACATCAATACAACCTATTAATTTCCCCTCGTCAAAAA
TAAGGTTATCAAGTGAGAAATCACCATGAGTGACGACTGAATCCGGTGAGAATGGCAAAAGTTTATGCAT
TTCTTTCCAGACTTGTTCAACAGGCCAGCCATTACGCTCGTCATCAAAATCACTCGCATCAACCAAACCG
TTATTCATTCGTGATTGCGCCTGAGCGAGACGAAATACGCGATCGCTGTTAAAAGGACAATTACAAACAG
GAATCGAATGCAACCGGCGCAGGAACACTGCCAGCGCATCAACAATATTTTCACCTGAATCAGGATATTC
TTCTAATACCTGGAATGCTGTTTTCCCGGGGATCGCAGTGGTGAGTAACCATGCATCATCAGGAGTACGG
ATAAAATGCTTGATGGTCGGAAGAGGCATAAATTCCGTCAGCCAGTTTAGTCTGACCATCTCATCTGTAA
CATCATTGGCAACGCTACCTTTGCCATGTTTCAGAAACAACTCTGGCGCATCGGGCTTCCCATACAATCG
ATAGATTGTCGCACCTGATTGCCCGACATTATCGCGAGCCCATTTATACCCATATAAATCAGCATCCATG
TTGGAATTTAATCGCGGCCTAGAGCAAGACGTTTCCCGTTGAATATGGCTCATAACACCCCTTGTATTAC
TGTTTATGTAAGCAGACAGTTTTATTGTTCATGACCAAAATCCCTTAACGTGAGTTTTCGTTCCACTGAG
CGTCAGACCCCGTAGAAAAGATCAAAGGATCTTCTTGAGATCCTTTTTTTCTGCGCGTAATCTGCTGCTT
GCAAACAAAAAAACCACCGCTACCAGCGGTGGTTTGTTTGCCGGATCAAGAGCTACCAACTCTTTTTCCG
AAGGTAACTGGCTTCAGCAGAGCGCAGATACCAAATACTGTCCTTCTAGTGTAGCCGTAGTTAGGCCACC
ACTTCAAGAACTCTGTAGCACCGCCTACATACCTCGCTCTGCTAATCCTGTTACCAGTGGCTGCTGCCAG
TGGCGATAAGTCGTGTCTTACCGGGTTGGACTCAAGACGATAGTTACCGGATAAGGCGCAGCGGTCGGGC
TGAACGGGGGGTTCGTGCACACAGCCCAGCTTGGAGCGAACGACCTACACCGAACTGAGATACCTACAGC
GTGAGCTATGAGAAAGCGCCACGCTTCCCGAAGGGAGAAAGGCGGACAGGTATCCGGTAAGCGGCAGGGT
CGGAACAGGAGAGCGCACGAGGGAGCTTCCAGGGGGAAACGCCTGGTATCTTTATAGTCCTGTCGGGTTT
CGCCACCTCTGACTTGAGCGTCGATTTTTGTGATGCTCGTCAGGGGGGCGGAGCCTATGGAAAAACGCCA
GCAACGCGGCCTTTTTACGGTTCCTGGCCTTTTGCTGGCCTTTTGCTCACATGTTCTTTCCTGCGTTATC
CCCTGATTCTGTGGATAACCGTATTACCGCCTTTGAGTGAGCTGATACCGCTCGCCGCAGCCGAACGACC
GAGCGCAGCGAGTCAGTGAGCGAGGAAGCGGAAGAGCGCCTGATGCGGTATTTTCTCCTTACGCATCTGT
GCGGTATTTCACACCGCAATGGTGCACTCTCAGTACAATCTGCTCTGATGCCGCATAGTTAAGCCAGTAT
ACACTCCGCTATCGCTACGTGACTGGGTCATGGCTGCGCCCCGACACCCGCCAACACCCGCTGACGCGCC
CTGACGGGCTTGTCTGCTCCCGGCATCCGCTTACAGACAAGCTGTGACCGTCTCCGGGAGCTGCATGTGT
CAGAGGTTTTCACCGTCATCACCGAAACGCGCGAGGCAGCTGCGGTAAAGCTCATCAGCGTGGTCGTGAA
GCGATTCACAGATGTCTGCCTGTTCATCCGCGTCCAGCTCGTTGAGTTTCTCCAGAAGCGTTAATGTCTG
GCTTCTGATAAAGCGGGCCATGTTAAGGGCGGTTTTTTCCTGTTTGGTCACTGATGCCTCCGTGTAAGGG
GGATTTCTGTTCATGGGGGTAATGATACCGATGAAACGAGAGAGGATGCTCACGATACGGGTTACTGATG
ATGAACATGCCCGGTTACTGGAACGTTGTGAGGGTAAACAACTGGCGGTATGGATGCGGCGGGACCAGAG
AAAAATCACTCAGGGTCAATGCCAGCGCTTCGTTAATACAGATGTAGGTGTTCCACAGGGTAGCCAGCAG
CATCCTGCGATGCAGATCCGGAACATAATGGTGCAGGGCGCTGACTTCCGCGTTTCCAGACTTTACGAAA
CACGGAAACCGAAGACCATTCATGTTGTTGCTCAGGTCGCAGACGTTTTGCAGCAGCAGTCGCTTCACGT
TCGCTCGCGTATCGGTGATTCATTCTGCTAACCAGTAAGGCAACCCCGCCAGCCTAGCCGGGTCCTCAAC
GACAGGAGCACGATCATGCGCACCCGTGGGGCCGCCATGCCGGCGATAATGGCCTGCTTCTCGCCGAAAC
GTTTGGTGGCGGGACCAGTGACGAAGGCTTGAGCGAGGGCGTGCAAGATTCCGAATACCGCAAGCGACAG
GCCGATCATCGTCGCGCTCCAGCGAAAGCGGTCCTCGCCGAAAATGACCCAGAGCGCTGCCGGCACCTGT
CCTACGAGTTGCATGATAAAGAAGACAGTCATAAGTGCGGCGACGATAGTCATGCCCCGCGCCCACCGGA
AGGAGCTGACTGGGTTGAAGGCTCTCAAGGGCATCGGTCGAGATCCCGGTGCCTAATGAGTGAGCTAACT
TACATTAATTGCGTTGCGCTCACTGCCCGCTTTCCAGTCGGGAAACCTGTCGTGCCAGCTGCATTAATGA
ATCGGCCAACGCGCGGGGAGAGGCGGTTTGCGTATTGGGCGCCAGGGTGGTTTTTCTTTTCACCAGTGAG
ACGGGCAACAGCTGATTGCCCTTCACCGCCTGGCCCTGAGAGAGTTGCAGCAAGCGGTCCACGCTGGTTT
GCCCCAGCAGGCGAAAATCCTGTTTGATGGTGGTTAACGGCGGGATATAACATGAGCTGTCTTCGGTATC
GTCGTATCCCACTACCGAGATATCCGCACCAACGCGCAGCCCGGACTCGGTAATGGCGCGCATTGCGCCC
AGCGCCATCTGATCGTTGGCAACCAGCATCGCAGTGGGAACGATGCCCTCATTCAGCATTTGCATGGTTT
GTTGAAAACCGGACATGGCACTCCAGTCGCCTTCCCGTTCCGCTATCGGCTGAATTTGATTGCGAGTGAG
ATATTTATGCCAGCCAGCCAGACGCAGACGCGCCGAGACAGAACTTAATGGGCCCGCTAACAGCGCGATT
TGCTGGTGACCCAATGCGACCAGATGCTCCACGCCCAGTCGCGTACCGTCTTCATGGGAGAAAATAATAC
TGTTGATGGGTGTCTGGTCAGAGACATCAAGAAATAACGCCGGAACATTAGTGCAGGCAGCTTCCACAGC
AATGGCATCCTGGTCATCCAGCGGATAGTTAATGATCAGCCCACTGACGCGTTGCGCGAGAAGATTGTGC
ACCGCCGCTTTACAGGCTTCGACGCCGCTTCGTTCTACCATCGACACCACCACGCTGGCACCCAGTTGAT
CGGCGCGAGATTTAATCGCCGCGACAATTTGCGACGGCGCGTGCAGGGCCAGACTGGAGGTGGCAACGCC
AATCAGCAACGACTGTTTGCCCGCCAGTTGTTGTGCCACGCGGTTGGGAATGTAATTCAGCTCCGCCATC
GCCGCTTCCACTTTTTCCCGCGTTTTCGCAGAAACGTGGCTGGCCTGGTTCACCACGCGGGAAACGGTCT
GATAAGAGACACCGGCATACTCTGCGACATCGTATAACGTTACTGGTTTCACATTCACCACCCTGAATTG
ACTCTCTTCCGGGCGCTATCATGCCATACCGCGAAAGGTTTTGCGCCATTCGATGGTGTCCGGGATCTCG
ACGCTCTCCCTTATGCGACTCCTGCATTAGGAAGCAGCCCAGTAGTAGGTTGAGGCCGTTGAGCACCGCC
GCCGCAAGGAATGGTGCATGCAAGGAGATGGCGCCCAACAGTCCCCCGGCCACGGGGCCTGCCACCATAC
CCACGCCGAAACAAGCGCTCATGAGCCCGAAGTGGCGAGCCCGATCTTCCCCATCGGTGATGTCGGCGAT
ATAGGCGCCAGCAACCGCACCTGTGGCGCCGGTGATGCCGGCCACGATGCGTCCGGCGTAGAGGATCGAG
ATCTCGATCCCGCGAAATTAATACGACTCACTATAGGGGAATTGTGAGCGGATAACAATTCCCCTCTAGA
AATAATTTTGTTTAACTTTAAGAAGGAGATATACCATGGGCAGCAGCCATCATCATCATCATCACAGCAG
CGGCCTGGTGCCGCGCGGCAGCCATATGGCTAGCATGACTGGTGGACAGCAAATGGGTGCGGGATCCATG
AGCACCGTGGCGAACATTGCGCCGGTGTTTACCGGCGATTGCAAAACCATTCCGACCCCGGAAGAATGCG
CGACCTTTCTGTATAAAGTGGTGAACAGCGGCGGCTGGGAAAAATGCTGGGTGGAAGAAGTGATTCCGTG
GGATCTGGGCGTGCCGACCCCGCTGGTGCTGCATCTGGTGAAAAACAACGCGCTGCCGAACGGCAAAGGC
CTGGTGCCGGGCTGCGGCGGCGGCTATGATGTGGTGGCGATGGCGAACCCGGAACGCTTTATGGTGGGCC
TGGATATTAGCGAAAACGCGCTGAAAAAAGCGCGCGAAACCTTTAGCACCATGCCGGCGGCCGCGGGTGC
TTCTGGTGGTGGTTCTTCTGGTGGTCACATGGGTTTCAAAACGTTTTATATTAAAGTGATTCTCAAAGAA
GGAACGCAGTTGAAATCCGCCAGGATTTACCTCGTTTTCCACAAGCTTGAAGAACTGAAGTGTGAAGTTG
TGAGAACGATTCCTTCGGTTGAAGAGATAGAAGAAGAGAAATTCGAAAACGAAGTGGAACTCTTCGTAAT
CTCCCCTGTGGATCTGGAGAAACTCTCTGAAGCTCTGTCAAGCATCGCCGATATAGAGAGGGTAATAATA
AAAGAAGTAACCGCCGTCACCTAATGATTTACGGCTAGCTCAGTCATAGGTATAGTGCTAGCAGGAGGTG
TACTAGTTGAGCCATATTCAACGGGAAACGTCTTGCTCTAGGCCGCGATTAAATTCCAACATGGATGCTG
ATTTATATGGGTATAAATGGGCTCGCGATAATGTCGGGCAATCAGGTGCGACAATCTATCGATTGTATGG
GAAGCCCGATGCGCCAGAGTTGTTTCTGAAACATGGCAAAGGTAGCGTTGCCAATGATGTTACAGATGAG
ATGGTCAGACTAAACTGGCTGACGGAATTTATGCCTCTTCCGACCATCAAGCATTTTATCCGTACTCCTG
ATGATGCATGGTTACTCACCACTGCGATCCCCGGGAAAACAGCATTCCAGGTATTAGAAGAATATCCTGA
TTCAGGTGAAAATATTGTTGATGCGCTGGCAGTGTTCCTGCGCCGGTTGCATTCGATTCCTGTTTGTAAT
TGTCCTTTTAACAGCGATCGCGTATTTCGTCTCGCTCAGGCGCAATCACGAATGAATAACGGTTTGGTTG
ATGCGAGTGATTTTGATGACGAGCGTAATGGCTGGCCTGTTGAACAAGTCTGGAAAGAAATGCATAAACT
TTTGCCATTCTCACCGGATTCAGTCGTCACTCATGGTGATTTCTCACTTGATAACCTTATTTTTGACGAG
GGGAAATTAATAGGTTGTATTGATGTTGGACGAGTCGGAATCGCAGACCGATACCAGGATCTTGCCATCC
TATGGAACTGCCTCGGTGAGTTTTCTCCTTCATTACAGAAACGGCTTTTTCAAAAATATGGTATTGATAA
TCCTGATATGAATAAATTGCAGTTTCATTTGATGCTCGATGAGTTTTTCTAACTGCAGTTAATACGACTC
ACTATAGGGGAATTGTGAGCGGATAACAATTCCCCTCAAGAAATAATTTTGTTTAACTTTAAGAAGGAGA
TATACATATGGGAAAGAGAGTTTTGATAGTCGATGATGCAGCGTTCATGAGGATGATGTTGAAAGATATC
ATCACAAAAGCGGGATACGAAGTTGCAGGGGAAGCAACAAACGGTCGTGAAGCCGTTGAAAAATACAAGG
AACTCAAACCGGACATCGTCACGATGGACATCACCATGCCGGAGATGAACGGTATCGATGCGATCAAAGA
GATCATGAAGATCGACCCCAACGCAAAGATCATCGTCTGCAGTGCCATGGGACAGCAGGCAATGGTCATA
GAAGCTATAAAAGCTGGAGCGAAAGACTTCATTGTGAAACCCTTCCAGCCTTCCAGGGTGGTAGAGGCTC
TCAACAAGGTTTCGAAGGGTGCTTCTGGTGGTGGTTCTTCTGGTGGTCACATGGCGGCCGCAAACAGCAG
CTGCTTTAGCTTTGTGAAAGAAGATGTGTTTACCTGGCGCCCGGAACAGCCGTTTGATTTTATTTTTGAT
TATGTGTTTTTTTGCGCGATTGATCCGAAAATGCGCCCGGCGTGGGGCAAAGCGATGTATGAACTGCTGA
AACCGGATGGCGAACTGATTACCCTGATGTATCCGATTACCAACCATGAAGGCGGCCCGCCGTTTAGCGT
GAGCGAAAGCGAATATGAAAAAGTGCTGGTGCCGCTGGGCTTTAAACAGCTGAGCCTGGAAGATTATAGC
GATCTGGCGGTGGAACCGCGCAAAGGCAAAGAAAAACTGGCGCGCTGGAAAAAAATGAACAACTAAAAGC
TTACTCGAGCACCACCACCACCACCA
